>Addgene plasmid #135525 | pXT129_TwinStrep-SUMO-ShTnsB | addgene full sequence | sequence record 266855 | Addgene NGS Result
CCTCTAGAAATAATTTTGTTTAACTTTAAGAAGGAGATATACCATGGGCAGCAGCCATCATCATCATCAT
CACAGCAGCGGCCTGGTGCCGCGCGGCAGCCATATGGCTAGCTGGAGCCATCCGCAGTTTGAAAAAGGTG
GTGGTAGCGGTGGTGGTTCAGGTGGTAGTGCATGGTCACACCCTCAGTTTGAGAAAATGTCGGACTCAGA
AGTCAATCAAGAAGCTAAGCCAGAGGTCAAGCCAGAAGTCAAGCCTGAGACTCACATCAATTTAAAGGTG
TCCGATGGATCTTCAGAGATCTTCTTCAAGATCAAAAAGACCACTCCTTTAAGAAGGCTGATGGAAGCGT
TCGCTAAAAGACAGGGTAAGGAAATGGACTCCTTAAGATTCTTGTACGACGGTATTAGAATCCAAGCTGA
TCAGACCCCTGAAGATTTGGACATGGAGGATAACGATATTATTGAGGCTCACAGAGAACAGATTGGTGGA
TCCAACAGCCAGCAGAACCCCGATCTGGCCGTGCATCCTCTGGCTATCCCTATGGAAGGACTGCTGGGCG
AGAGCGCCACCACACTGGAAAAGAACGTGATCGCCACACAGCTGAGCGAAGAGGCCCAAGTGAAGCTGGA
AGTGATCCAGAGCCTGCTGGAACCCTGCGACAGAACCACATACGGCCAGAAGCTGAGAGAGGCCGCCGAG
AAGCTGAACGTGTCCCTGAGAACAGTGCAGCGGCTGGTCAAGAACTGGGAGCAAGATGGACTCGTGGGCC
TGACACAGACCAGCAGAGCCGATAAGGGCAAGCACAGAATCGGCGAGTTCTGGGAGAACTTCATCACCAA
GACCTACAAAGAGGGCAACAAGGGCAGCAAGCGGATGACCCCTAAACAGGTGGCCCTGAGAGTGGAAGCC
AAGGCCAGAGAACTGAAGGACAGCAAGCCTCCTAACTACAAGACCGTGCTGAGAGTGCTGGCCCCTATCC
TGGAAAAGCAGCAGAAGGCCAAGAGCATCAGAAGCCCTGGCTGGCGGGGAACAACCCTGAGCGTGAAAAC
CAGAGAGGGCAAAGACCTGTCCGTGGACTACAGCAACCACGTGTGGCAGTGCGACCACACCAGAGTGGAT
GTGCTGCTGGTGGATCAGCACGGCGAGATCCTGTCTAGACCTTGGCTGACCACCGTGATCGACACCTACA
GCAGATGCATCATGGGCATCAACCTGGGCTTCGACGCCCCTTCTAGCGGAGTTGTTGCTCTGGCTCTGCG
GCACGCCATCCTGCCTAAGAGATACGGCAGCGAGTACAAGCTGCACTGCGAGTGGGGCACCTATGGCAAG
CCTGAGCACTTCTACACCGACGGCGGCAAGGACTTCAGAAGCAACCACCTGTCTCAGATCGGCGCACAGC
TGGGCTTTGTGTGCCACCTGAGAGACAGACCTAGCGAAGGCGGCGTGGTGGAAAGACCCTTCAAGACCCT
GAACGACCAGCTGTTCAGCACCCTGCCTGGCTACACAGGCAGCAACGTGCAAGAAAGACCCGAGGATGCC
GAGAAGGACGCCAGACTGACACTGAGAGAGCTGGAACAGCTGCTTGTGCGGTACATCGTGGACCGGTACA
ACCAGAGCATCGACGCCAGAATGGGCGATCAGACCAGATTCGAGAGATGGGAGGCCGGACTGCCTACAGT
GCCTGTGCCTATTCCTGAGCGCGACCTGGACATCTGCCTGATGAAGCAGAGCAGACGGACAGTGCAGAGA
GGCGGCTGTCTGCAGTTCCAGAACCTGATGTACCGGGGCGAGTACCTGGCTGGATATGCCGGCGAGACAG
TGAACCTGAGATTCGACCCCAGAGACATCACCACCATCCTGGTGTACCGGCAAGAGAACAATCAAGAGGT
GTTCCTGACCAGGGCTCACGCCCAGGGACTCGAAACAGAACAACTGGCCCTGGATGAAGCCGAAGCCGCT
TCTCGGAGACTGAGAACCGCCGGCAAGACCATCAGCAATCAGTCCCTGCTGCAAGAGGTGGTGGACAGAG
ATGCCCTGGTGGCCACTAAGAAGTCCCGGAAAGAGCGGCAGAAACTGGAACAGACAGTGCTGCGCTCTGC
CGCCGTGGACGAGAGCAATAGAGAGAGCCTGCCTAGCCAGATCGTGGAACCCGATGAGGTGGAAAGCACC
GAAACCGTGCACAGCCAGTACGAGGACATCGAAGTGTGGGACTACGAGCAGCTGCGGGAAGAGTACGGCT
TCTGAGCGGCCGCACTCGAGGCCCGAAAGGAAGCTGAGTTGGCTGCTGCCACCGCTGAGCAATAACTAGC
ATAACCCCTTGGGGCCTCTAAACGGGTCTTGAGGGGTTTTTTGCTGAAAGGAGGAACTATATCCGGATAT
CCCGCAAGAGGCCCGGCAGTACCGGCATAACCAAGCCTATGCCTACAGCATCCAGGGTGACGGTGCCGAG
GATGACGATGAGCGCATTGTTAGATTTCATACACGGTGCCTGACTGCGTTAGCAATTTAACTGTGATAAA
CTACCGCATTAAAGCTTATCGATGATAAGCTGTCAAACATGAGAATTCTTGAAGACGAAAGGGCCTCGTG
ATACGCCTATTTTTATAGGTTAATGTCATGATAATAATGGTTTCTTAGACGTCAGGTGGCACTTTTCGGG
GAAATGTGCGCGGAACCCCTATTTGTTTATTTTTCTAAATACATTCAAATATGTATCCGCTCATGAGACA
ATAACCCTGATAAATGCTTCAATAATATTGAAAAAGGAAGAGTATGAGTATTCAACATTTCCGTGTCGCC
CTTATTCCCTTTTTTGCGGCATTTTGCCTTCCTGTTTTTGCTCACCCAGAAACGCTGGTGAAAGTAAAAG
ATGCTGAAGATCAGTTGGGTGCACGAGTGGGTTACATCGAACTGGATCTCAACAGCGGTAAGATCCTTGA
GAGTTTTCGCCCCGAAGAACGTTTTCCAATGATGAGCACTTTTAAAGTTCTGCTATGTGGCGCGGTATTA
TCCCGTGTTGACGCCGGGCAAGAGCAACTCGGTCGCCGCATACACTATTCTCAGAATGACTTGGTTGAGT
ACTCACCAGTCACAGAAAAGCATCTTACGGATGGCATGACAGTAAGAGAATTATGCAGTGCTGCCATAAC
CATGAGTGATAACACTGCGGCCAACTTACTTCTGACAACGATCGGAGGACCGAAGGAGCTAACCGCTTTT
TTGCACAACATGGGGGATCATGTAACTCGCCTTGATCGTTGGGAACCGGAGCTGAATGAAGCCATACCAA
ACGACGAGCGTGACACCACGATGCCTGCAGCAATGGCAACAACGTTGCGCAAACTATTAACTGGCGAACT
ACTTACTCTAGCTTCCCGGCAACAATTAATAGACTGGATGGAGGCGGATAAAGTTGCAGGACCACTTCTG
CGCTCGGCCCTTCCGGCTGGCTGGTTTATTGCTGATAAATCTGGAGCCGGTGAGCGTGGGTCTCGCGGTA
TCATTGCAGCACTGGGGCCAGATGGTAAGCCCTCCCGTATCGTAGTTATCTACACGACGGGGAGTCAGGC
AACTATGGATGAACGAAATAGACAGATCGCTGAGATAGGTGCCTCACTGATTAAGCATTGGTAACTGTCA
GACCAAGTTTACTCATATATACTTTAGATTGATTTAAAACTTCATTTTTAATTTAAAAGGATCTAGGTGA
AGATCCTTTTTGATAATCTCATGACCAAAATCCCTTAACGTGAGTTTTCGTTCCACTGAGCGTCAGACCC
CGTAGAAAAGATCAAAGGATCTTCTTGAGATCCTTTTTTTCTGCGCGTAATCTGCTGCTTGCAAACAAAA
AAACCACCGCTACCAGCGGTGGTTTGTTTGCCGGATCAAGAGCTACCAACTCTTTTTCCGAAGGTAACTG
GCTTCAGCAGAGCGCAGATACCAAATACTGTCCTTCTAGTGTAGCCGTAGTTAGGCCACCACTTCAAGAA
CTCTGTAGCACCGCCTACATACCTCGCTCTGCTAATCCTGTTACCAGTGGCTGCTGCCAGTGGCGATAAG
TCGTGTCTTACCGGGTTGGACTCAAGACGATAGTTACCGGATAAGGCGCAGCGGTCGGGCTGAACGGGGG
GTTCGTGCACACAGCCCAGCTTGGAGCGAACGACCTACACCGAACTGAGATACCTACAGCGTGAGCTATG
AGAAAGCGCCACGCTTCCCGAAGGGAGAAAGGCGGACAGGTATCCGGTAAGCGGCAGGGTCGGAACAGGA
GAGCGCACGAGGGAGCTTCCAGGGGGAAACGCCTGGTATCTTTATAGTCCTGTCGGGTTTCGCCACCTCT
GACTTGAGCGTCGATTTTTGTGATGCTCGTCAGGGGGGCGGAGCCTATGGAAAAACGCCAGCAACGCGGC
CTTTTTACGGTTCCTGGCCTTTTGCTGGCCTTTTGCTCACATGTTCTTTCCTGCGTTATCCCCTGATTCT
GTGGATAACCGTATTACCGCCTTTGAGTGAGCTGATACCGCTCGCCGCAGCCGAACGACCGAGCGCAGCG
AGTCAGTGAGCGAGGAAGCGGAAGAGCGCCTGATGCGGTATTTTCTCCTTACGCATCTGTGCGGTATTTC
ACACCGCAATGGTGCACTCTCAGTACAATCTGCTCTGATGCCGCATAGTTAAGCCAGTATACACTCCGCT
ATCGCTACGTGACTGGGTCATGGCTGCGCCCCGACACCCGCCAACACCCGCTGACGCGCCCTGACGGGCT
TGTCTGCTCCCGGCATCCGCTTACAGACAAGCTGTGACCGTCTCCGGGAGCTGCATGTGTCAGAGGTTTT
CACCGTCATCACCGAAACGCGCGAGGCAGCTGCGGTAAAGCTCATCAGCGTGGTCGTGAAGCGATTCACA
GATGTCTGCCTGTTCATCCGCGTCCAGCTCGTTGAGTTTCTCCAGAAGCGTTAATGTCTGGCTTCTGATA
AAGCGGGCCATGTTAAGGGCGGTTTTTTCCTGTTTGGTCACTGATGCCTCCGTGTAAGGGGGATTTCTGT
TCATGGGGGTAATGATACCGATGAAACGAGAGAGGATGCTCACGATACGGGTTACTGATGATGAACATGC
CCGGTTACTGGAACGTTGTGAGGGTAAACAACTGGCGGTATGGATGCGGCGGGACCAGAGAAAAATCACT
CAGGGTCAATGCCAGCGCTTCGTTAATACAGATGTAGGTGTTCCACAGGGTAGCCAGCAGCATCCTGCGA
TGCAGATCCGGAACATAATGGTGCAGGGCGCTGACTTCCGCGTTTCCAGACTTTACGAAACACGGAAACC
GAAGACCATTCATGTTGTTGCTCAGGTCGCAGACGTTTTGCAGCAGCAGTCGCTTCACGTTCGCTCGCGT
ATCGGTGATTCATTCTGCTAACCAGTAAGGCAACCCCGCCAGCCTAGCCGGGTCCTCAACGACAGGAGCA
CGATCATGCGCACCCGTGGCCAGGACCCAACGCTGCCCGAGATGCGCCGCGTGCGGCTGCTGGAGATGGC
GGACGCGATGGATATGTTCTGCCAAGGGTTGGTTTGCGCATTCACAGTTCTCCGCAAGAATTGATTGGCT
CCAATTCTTGGAGTGGTGAATCCGTTAGCGAGGTGCCGCCGGCTTCCATTCAGGTCGAGGTGGCCCGGCT
CCATGCACCGCGACGCAACGCGGGGAGGCAGACAAGGTATAGGGCGGCGCCTACAATCCATGCCAACCCG
TTCCATGTGCTCGCCGAGGCGGCATAAATCGCCGTGACGATCAGCGGTCCAATGATCGAAGTTAGGCTGG
TAAGAGCCGCGAGCGATCCTTGAAGCTGTCCCTGATGGTCGTCATCTACCTGCCTGGACAGCATGGCCTG
CAACGCGGGCATCCCGATGCCGCCGGAAGCGAGAAGAATCATAATGGGGAAGGCCATCCAGCCTCGCGTC
GCGAACGCCAGCAAGACGTAGCCCAGCGCGTCGGCCGCCATGCCGGCGATAATGGCCTGCTTCTCGCCGA
AACGTTTGGTGGCGGGACCAGTGACGAAGGCTTGAGCGAGGGCGTGCAAGATTCCGAATACCGCAAGCGA
CAGGCCGATCATCGTCGCGCTCCAGCGAAAGCGGTCCTCGCCGAAAATGACCCAGAGCGCTGCCGGCACC
TGTCCTACGAGTTGCATGATAAAGAAGACAGTCATAAGTGCGGCGACGATAGTCATGCCCCGCGCCCACC
GGAAGGAGCTGACTGGGTTGAAGGCTCTCAAGGGCATCGGTCGAGATCCCGGTGCCTAATGAGTGAGCTA
ACTTACATTAATTGCGTTGCGCTCACTGCCCGCTTTCCAGTCGGGAAACCTGTCGTGCCAGCTGCATTAA
TGAATCGGCCAACGCGCGGGGAGAGGCGGTTTGCGTATTGGGCGCCAGGGTGGTTTTTCTTTTCACCAGT
GAGACGGGCAACAGCTGATTGCCCTTCACCGCCTGGCCCTGAGAGAGTTGCAGCAAGCGGTCCACGCTGG
TTTGCCCCAGCAGGCGAAAATCCTGTTTGATGGTGGTTAACGGCGGGATATAACATGAGCTGTCTTCGGT
ATCGTCGTATCCCACTACCGAGATATCCGCACCAACGCGCAGCCCGGACTCGGTAATGGCGCGCATTGCG
CCCAGCGCCATCTGATCGTTGGCAACCAGCATCGCAGTGGGAACGATGCCCTCATTCAGCATTTGCATGG
TTTGTTGAAAACCGGACATGGCACTCCAGTCGCCTTCCCGTTCCGCTATCGGCTGAATTTGATTGCGAGT
GAGATATTTATGCCAGCCAGCCAGACGCAGACGCGCCGAGACAGAACTTAATGGGCCCGCTAACAGCGCG
ATTTGCTGGTGACCCAATGCGACCAGATGCTCCACGCCCAGTCGCGTACCGTCTTCATGGGAGAAAATAA
TACTGTTGATGGGTGTCTGGTCAGAGACATCAAGAAATAACGCCGGAACATTAGTGCAGGCAGCTTCCAC
AGCAATGGCATCCTGGTCATCCAGCGGATAGTTAATGATCAGCCCACTGACGCGTTGCGCGAGAAGATTG
TGCACCGCCGCTTTACAGGCTTCGACGCCGCTTCGTTCTACCATCGACACCACCACGCTGGCACCCAGTT
GATCGGCGCGAGATTTAATCGCCGCGACAATTTGCGACGGCGCGTGCAGGGCCAGACTGGAGGTGGCAAC
GCCAATCAGCAACGACTGTTTGCCCGCCAGTTGTTGTGCCACGCGGTTGGGAATGTAATTCAGCTCCGCC
ATCGCCGCTTCCACTTTTTCCCGCGTTTTCGCAGAAACGTGGCTGGCCTGGTTCACCACGCGGGAAACGG
TCTGATAAGAGACACCGGCATACTCTGCGACATCGTATAACGTTACTGGTTTCACATTCACCACCCTGAA
TTGACTCTCTTCCGGGCGCTATCATGCCATACCGCGAAAGGTTTTGCGCCATTCGATGGTGTCCGGGATC
TCGACGCTCTCCCTTATGCGACTCCTGCATTAGGAAGCAGCCCAGTAGTAGGTTGAGGCCGTTGAGCACC
GCCGCCGCAAGGAATGGTGCATGCAAGGAGATGGCGCCCAACAGTCCCCCGGCCACGGGGCCTGCCACCA
TACCCACGCCGAAACAAGCGCTCATGAGCCCGAAGTGGCGAGCCCGATCTTCCCCATCGGTGATGTCGGC
GATATAGGCGCCAGCAACCGCACCTGTGGCGCCGGTGATGCCGGCCACGATGCGTCCGGCGTAGAGGATC
GAGATCTCGATCCCGCGAAATTAATACGACTCACTATAGGGGAATTGTGAGCGGATAACAATTCC
Features (pLannotate 1.2.2; 21 found; start..end, strand, type, name):
     15..37      +  RBS            RBS: efficient ribosome binding site from bacteriophage T7 gene 10 (Olins and Rangwala, 1989)
     56..72      +  CDS            capTEV™ (fragment): composite tag for in vivo biotinylation, TEV protease cleavage, and 6xHis tagging
     83..100     +  CDS            thrombin site: thrombin recognition and cleavage site
    197..489     +  CDS            SUMO (fragment): cleavable ubiquitin-like protein tag; S. cerevisiae SMT3 (truncated)
   2261..2298    +  CDS            SET1 (fragment): solubility-enhancement tag derived from T7 phage gene 10B
   2306..2353    +  terminator     T7 terminator: transcription terminator for bacteriophage T7 RNA polymerase
   2376..2480    -  CDS            TcR (fragment): tetracycline efflux protein; tet; confers resistance to tetracycline
   2528..2556    -  promoter       tet promoter: E. coli promoter for tetracycline efflux protein gene
   2669..2773    +  promoter       AmpR promoter: bla
   2774..3634    +  CDS            AmpR: β-lactamase; bla; confers resistance to ampicillin, carbenicillin, and related antibiotics
   3805..4393    +  rep_origin     ori: high-copy-number ColE1/pMB1/pBR322/pUC origin of replication
   4579..4718    -  misc_feature   bom: basis of mobility region from pBR322
   4820..5011    -  CDS            rop: Rop protein, which maintains plasmids at low copy number; rop
   5028..5408    +  CDS            YPB1_ECOLX: Protein predicted: Swiss-Prot protein existence level 4. From Escherichia coli.
   5650..6274    -  CDS            TcR (fragment): tetracycline efflux protein; tet; confers resistance to tetracycline
   6289..6310    -  protein_bind   CAP binding site: CAP binding activates transcription in the presence of cAMP. E. coli catabolite activator protein
   6323..7405    -  CDS            lacI: lac repressor; lacI; The lac repressor binds to the lac operator to inhibit transcription in E. coli. This inhibition can be relieved by adding lactose or isopropyl-β-D-thiogalactopyranoside (IPTG).
   7406..7483    -  promoter       lacI promoter: lacI
   7491..7770    -  CDS            TcR (fragment): tetracycline efflux protein; tet; confers resistance to tetracycline
   7792..7810    +  promoter       T7 promoter: promoter for bacteriophage T7 RNA polymerase
   7811..7835    +  protein_bind   lac operator: The lac repressor binds to the lac operator to inhibit transcription in E. coli. This inhibition can be relieved by adding lactose or isopropyl-β-D-thiogalactopyranoside (IPTG). lac repressor encoded by lacI
