[The description below was written by a language model from this plasmid's Addgene catalogue record and pLannotate feature annotations shown in this document.]
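Description:
pXT129_TwinStrep-SUMO-ShTnsB is a 7,835 bp bacterial expression plasmid for recombinant production of ShTnsB, a component of the CRISPR-associated transposase system described in the associated work on RNA-guided DNA insertion. The backbone is a pBR322-derived, pET-style vector. It carries a ColE1/pMB1-type origin together with the bom mobility region and the rop gene, which normally holds copy number down, although the catalogue lists copy number as unknown. Selection is by ampicillin through β-lactamase expressed from its own promoter. Several short tetracycline-resistance fragments and a tet promoter are annotated, but these appear to be non-functional remnants of the parental pBR322 sequence rather than a working marker.

Expression is driven by a T7 promoter immediately followed by a lac operator. A plasmid-borne lacI gene supplies the repressor, so transcription should depend on T7 RNA polymerase in the host and be inducible with IPTG. A T7 gene 10 ribosome binding site precedes the open reading frame, and a T7 terminator closes the cassette. According to the catalogue, the insert carries an N-terminal TwinStrep-SUMO fusion. The feature table identifies the yeast SMT3-derived SUMO segment, and upstream of it short matches to a tag fragment and a thrombin site. The TwinStrep tag and the ShTnsB coding sequence are not annotated by name. ShTnsB presumably occupies the unannotated stretch between SUMO and the terminator.

The TwinStrep tag allows affinity capture on Strep-Tactin-type resins. SUMO commonly aids solubility and can be removed by a SUMO protease to release the protein. This arrangement suits the purification of ShTnsB for biochemical studies.
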