Addgene plasmid #135525: pXT129_TwinStrep-SUMO-ShTnsB
Purpose: Protein expression construct for ShTnsB
Depositing lab: Feng Zhang. Depositing organization: Broad Institute. Publication: RNA-guided DNA insertion with CRISPR-associated transposases. Strecker J, Ladha A, Gardner Z, Schmid-Burgk JL, Makarova KS, Koonin EV, Zhang F. Science. 2019 Jul 5;365(6448):48-53. doi: 10.1126/science.aax9181. Epub 2019 Jun 6. PubMed 31171706.
Backbone
  Vector backbone: TwinStrep-SUMO
  Vector type: Bacterial Expression
Growth in bacteria
  Bacterial resistance: Ampicillin, 100 μg/mL
  Growth temperature: 37°C
  Growth strain: DH5alpha
  Copy number: Unknown
Gene/Insert
  Gene/Insert name: ShTnsB
  Tag / fusion protein: TwinStrep-SUMO (N terminal on insert)
Terms and licenses: Academic/Nonprofit Terms; Industry Terms: Not Available to Industry
How to cite: pXT129_TwinStrep-SUMO-ShTnsB was a gift from Feng Zhang (Addgene plasmid # 135525 ; http://n2t.net/addgene:135525 ; RRID:Addgene_135525)
